Addgene plasmid #124865: pAAV-FLEXfrt-SaCas9-U6-sgGrin1
Purpose: Mutagenesis of Grin1
Depositing lab: Larry Zweifel. Depositing organization: University of Washington. Publication: Conditional Single Vector CRISPR/SaCas9 Viruses for Efficient Mutagenesis in the Adult Mouse Nervous System. Hunker AC, Soden ME, Krayushkina D, Heymann G, Awatramani R, Zweifel LS. Cell Rep. 2020 Mar 24;30(12):4303-4316.e6. doi: 10.1016/j.celrep.2020.02.092. PubMed 32209486.
Backbone
  Vector backbone: pX601
  Vector type: Mouse Targeting, AAV, CRISPR
Growth in bacteria
  Bacterial resistance: Ampicillin, 100 μg/mL
  Growth temperature: 37°C
  Growth strain: NEB Stable
  Copy number: High Copy
Gene/Insert
  Gene/Insert name: Grin1
  gRNA/shRNA sequence: CCGCGCCGATGTTGACAATCT
  Species: M. musculus (mouse)
  Entrez Gene: Grin1 (a.k.a. GluN1, GluRdelta1, GluRzeta1, M100174, NMD-R1, NMDAR1, NR1, Nmdar, Rgsc174)
  Cloning method: Restriction Enzyme; 5′ cloning site Unknown (unknown if destroyed); 3′ cloning site Unknown (unknown if destroyed)
Terms and licenses: Academic/Nonprofit Terms; Industry Terms: Not Available to Industry
How to cite: pAAV-FLEXfrt-SaCas9-U6-sgGrin1 was a gift from Larry Zweifel (Addgene plasmid # 124865 ; http://n2t.net/addgene:124865 ; RRID:Addgene_124865)
