[The description below was written by a language model from this plasmid's Addgene catalogue record and pLannotate feature annotations shown in this document.]
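Description:
pAAV-FLEXfrt-SaCas9-U6-sgGrin1 is a single-vector AAV CRISPR plasmid built on the pX601 backbone and designed for recombinase-dependent mutagenesis of the mouse Grin1 gene, which encodes the GluN1 (NR1) subunit of the NMDA receptor. It is propagated in bacteria as a high-copy plasmid through a ColE1/pUC-type origin with ampicillin selection (AmpR with its own promoter). An f1 origin is also present. The payload lies between AAV2 inverted terminal repeats, which allow it to be packaged into recombinant AAV particles. The automated annotation detects the right-hand ITR in full and the left-hand ITR only as short fragments.

Within the ITRs, a CMV enhancer/promoter is followed by the Staphylococcus aureus Cas9 coding sequence placed in the reverse orientation. The Cas9 is fused to a nucleoplasmin nuclear localization signal and a 3xHA epitope tag, and a bGH polyadenylation signal lies downstream. As the "FLEXfrt" name implies, the inverted cassette is meant to be flipped into the sense orientation by FLP recombinase acting on FRT sites, so that SaCas9 is expressed only in FLP-expressing cells. The feature table annotates just one minimal FRT site, upstream of the cassette, so the full arrangement of recombination sites is not resolved in the record. A separate human U6 Pol III promoter constitutively drives the Grin1-targeting guide joined to the SaCas9 gRNA scaffold.

The compact SaCas9 lets nuclease and guide fit in one AAV genome. The construct is used for cell-type-specific, conditional disruption of Grin1 in the adult mouse nervous system, and the HA tag allows detection of Cas9-expressing cells.
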