Features (pLannotate 1.2.2; 21 found; start..end, strand, type, name):
     12..39      +  repeat_region  AAV2 ITR (fragment): inverted terminal repeat of adeno-associated virus serotype 2 inverted
     68..95      +  repeat_region  AAV2 ITR (fragment): inverted terminal repeat of adeno-associated virus serotype 2 inverted
    154..533     +  enhancer       CMV enhancer: human cytomegalovirus immediate early enhancer
    534..737     +  promoter       CMV promoter: human cytomegalovirus (CMV) immediate early promoter
    780..813     +  protein_bind   FRT (minimal): supports FLP-mediated excision but not integration (Turan and Bode, 2011) FLP recombinase from the Saccharomyces cerevisiae 2μ plasmid
    883..911     -  CDS            3xHA (fragment): three tandem HA epitope tags
    922..938     -  CDS            3xHA (fragment): three tandem HA epitope tags
    949..965     -  CDS            3xHA (fragment): three tandem HA epitope tags
    972..1019    -  CDS            nucleoplasmin NLS: bipartite nuclear localization signal from nucleoplasmin
   1020..4175    -  CDS            cas9: CAS9_STAAU - Experimental evidence at protein level: Swiss-Prot protein existence level 1. CRISPR (clustered regularly interspaced short palindromic repeat) is an adaptive immune system that provides protection against mobile genetic elements (viruses, transposable elements and conjugative plasmids). CRISPR clusters contain spacers, sequences complementary to antecedent mobile elements, and target invading nucleic acids. CRISPR clusters are transcribed and processed into CRISPR RNA (crRNA). In type II CRISPR systems correct processing of pre-crRNA requires a trans- encoded small RNA (tracrRNA)
   4416..4527    +  polyA_signal   bGH poly(A) signal: bovine growth hormone polyadenylation signal
   4630..4870    +  promoter       U6 promoter: RNA polymerase III promoter for human U6 snRNA
   4901..4976    +  misc_RNA       Sa gRNA scaffold: guide RNA scaffold for the Staphylococcus aureus CRISPR/Cas9 system
   4990..5130    +  repeat_region  AAV2 ITR: inverted terminal repeat of adeno-associated virus serotype 2 inverted
   5135..5186    -  misc_feature   bom (fragment): basis of mobility region from pBR322
   5205..5660    +  rep_origin     f1 ori (sequence partly withheld): f1 bacteriophage origin of replication; arrow indicates direction of (+) strand synthesis
   5661..5710    -  misc_feature   bom (fragment): basis of mobility region from pBR322
   5812..5847    -  CDS            rop (fragment): Rop protein, which maintains plasmids at low copy number; rop
   5942..6046    +  promoter       AmpR promoter: bla
   6047..6907    +  CDS            AmpR: β-lactamase; bla; confers resistance to ampicillin, carbenicillin, and related antibiotics
   7078..7666    +  rep_origin     ori: high-copy-number ColE1/pMB1/pBR322/pUC origin of replication
>Addgene plasmid #124865 | pAAV-FLEXfrt-SaCas9-U6-sgGrin1 | addgene full sequence | sequence record 243675 | Addgene NGS Result
CCTGCAGGCAGCTGCGCGCTCGCTCGCTCACTGAGGCCGCCCGGGCGTCGGGCGACCTTTGGTCGCCCGG
CCTCAGTGAGCGAGCGAGCGCGCAGAGAGGGAGTGGCCAACTCCATCACTAGGGGTTCCTGCGGCCTCTA
GACTCGAGGCGTTGACATTGATTATTGACTAGTTATTAATAGTAATCAATTACGGGGTCATTAGTTCATA
GCCCATATATGGAGTTCCGCGTTACATAACTTACGGTAAATGGCCCGCCTGGCTGACCGCCCAACGACCC
CCGCCCATTGACGTCAATAATGACGTATGTTCCCATAGTAACGCCAATAGGGACTTTCCATTGACGTCAA
TGGGTGGAGTATTTACGGTAAACTGCCCACTTGGCAGTACATCAAGTGTATCATATGCCAAGTACGCCCC
CTATTGACGTCAATGACGGTAAATGGCCCGCCTGGCATTATGCCCAGTACATGACCTTATGGGACTTTCC
TACTTGGCAGTACATCTACGTATTAGTCATCGCTATTACCATGGTGATGCGGTTTTGGCAGTACATCAAT
GGGCGTGGATAGCGGTTTGACTCACGGGGATTTCCAAGTCTCCACCCCATTGACGTCAATGGGAGTTTGT
TTTGGCACCAAAATCAACGGGACTTTCCAAAATGTCGTAACAACTCCGCCCCATTGACGCAAATGGGCGG
TAGGCGTGTACGGTGGGAGGTCTATATAAGCAGAGCTCTCTGGCTAACTACCGGTGCTAGCGTCGACAGA
ATTGGATCCGAAGTTCCTATTCTCTAGAAAGTATAGGAACTTCCAAGGCCTGAAGTTCCTATTCTTCAAA
AGGTATAGGAACTTCGCGGCCGCTTGATATCTTGGCGCGCCTTAAGCGTAATCTGGAACATCGTATGGGT
AAGCGTAATCTGGAACATCGTATGGGTAAGCGTAATCTGGAACATCGTATGGGTAGGATCCCTTTTTCTT
TTTTGCCTGGCCGGCCTTTCTCGTGGCCGCCGGCCTTTTGCCCTTTTTGATGATCTGAGGGTGCTTCTTA
GATTTCACTTCATACAGGTTGCCCAGAATGTCTGTGCTGTACTTCTTAATGCTCTGGGTCTTGGAGGCGA
TTGTCTTAATGATCCTGGGGGGCCTCTTGTCGTTCATGTTTTCCAGGTACTCGCGGTAGGTGATGTCGAT
CATGTTCACTTCGATCCGGTTCAGCAGGTCGTTGTTCACGCCGATCACTCTATACAGCTCGCCGTTGATC
TTGATCAGATCGTTGTTGTAGAAGGAGGCGATAAACTCGGCCTGGTTGCTGATCTTCTTCAGCTTCTTAG
CTTCCTCATAGCACTTGCTATTCACTTCGTAGTAGTTTTCTTTTTTGATCACATCCAGATTCTTCACGGT
CACGAACTTGTACACGCCATTGTCCAGGTACACGTCGAATCTGTAGGGCTTCAGGGACAGCTTCACGACC
TTGTTTCTGCTGTTGGGGTAGTCGTCGGTGATGTCCAGATGGGCGTTCAGTTTGTTGCCGTAATACTTAA
TCTTCTTGATCACGGGGCCGTTGTCCTTTTTGGAGTACTTGGTCAGGTAGTTCCCGGTTTCCTCGTAGTA
CTTGTACAGGGGATTCTTCTCGTCGCCGTACTGTTCCATAATCAGCTTCAGTTTCTGGTAGGTCTGGGGG
TCGTGGTGGTACATCAGCAGCTTTTCGGGGCTCTTGTTGATCAGCTTTTTCAGCTTGTCATTGTCCTTGT
CGTACAGGCCGTTCAGATTGTTCACGATCAGGGTGTTGCCCTTGTCGTCCTTCCGGGTGGAGTACAGGGT
GTCGTTAATCAGCTCTCTATTAGGCTTCTTGTCCACCCGGTGGCTGTACTTGTAGTCCTTGAAGTCCTTA
ATGTGCTTGATCTGGTGGGGGGTGATGAAGATCTCTTTGTACTCCTGCTCGGTTTCGATCTCGGGCATGC
TCTCGGCCTGCTTTTCCTCGAACATCTGGTTTTCCATCACTTTTTTGGCCTTGTCCAGTTTCTTCCACTC
TTTGAAGATGAAATCGGCGTTGGCAATGATCAGGGCGTCCTCGGCGTGGTGCTTGTACCCCTTGTTCCGC
TCTTTCTTAAACTTCCACTTCCGCCGCAGAAAGCTGGTGAAGCCGCCATTGATGGACTTCACTTTCACGT
CCAGGTTGTTCACTCTGAAGTAGCTCCGCAGCAGGTTCATCAGGCCTCTGGTGGCGTATCTGGTATCCAC
CAGGTTCCGGTTGATGAAGTCTTTCTGCACGGAGAACCTGTTGATGTCCCGTTCTTCCAGCAGATACTCT
TTCTTGGTCTTGCTGATTCTGCCCTTGCCCTTGGCCAGATTCAGGATGTGCTTCTTGAAGGTTTCGTAGC
TGATCTTGCTGTCGCTGCTGCTCAGGTACTGGAATGGGGTCCGGTTGCCCTTCTTGCTGTTTTCTTCCTG
CTTCACGAGCACCTTGTTGTTGAAGCTGTTGTCGAAGGACACGCTTCTGGGGATGATGTGGTCCACCTCA
TAGTTGAAGGGGTTGTTCAGCAGATCTTCCAGAGGGATGGCTTCCAGGCTGTACAGGCACTTGCCTTCCT
GCATGTCGTGCAGCTTGATCTTCTCGATCAGGTACTTGGCGTTCTCTTTGCCGGTGGTCCGGATGATTTC
CTCGATCCGCTCGTTGGTCTGCCGGTTCCGCTTCTGCATCTCGTTGATCATTTTCTGGGCGTCCTTGGAG
TTCTTCTCGCGGGCCAGCTCGATAATGATGTCGTTGGGCAGGCCGTACTTCTTGATGATGGCGTTGATCA
CTTTGATGCTCTGGATGAAGCTTCTCTTCACGACGGGGCTCAGGATGAAGTCGTCCACCAGGGTGGTGGG
GATCTCTTTCTGCTGGGACAGGTCCACCTTCTTGGGCACCAGCTTCAGCCGGTTGAAGATAGCGATCTGG
TTGTCGTTGGTGTGCCACAGCTCGTCCAGGATCAGGTTGATGGCCTTCAGGCTCAGGTTGTGGGTGCCGG
TATAGCCCTTCAGATTAGAGATCTGCTCGATCTCTTCCTGGGTCAGCTCGGAGTTCAGATTGGTCAGTTC
TTCCTGGATGTCCTCGCTGCTCTGGTAGATGGTCAGGATCTTGGCAATCTGATCCAGCAGCTCGGCGTTC
TCAATAATCTCTTTCCGGGCGGTAATGTCCTTGATGTCGTGGTACACCTTCAGGTTGGTGAACTCGGGCT
TGCCGGTGCTGGTCACTCTGTAGCCCTTAATATCCTCTTCGTTCACGAGGATTTCTTTGGCGATCTGCTT
CAGGGTGGGCTTCTTCTTCTGCTTGAACACGTTCTCGATGATCTGGAACTTCTCGTAATATTCCAGCTTC
TCGTTCTCGTCCCTGGTGATCACGAGATTGTTCAGGTCGTTCAGGGCGTTGTACAGGTCGGCGTTGTAGG
CGTACTTCACGCTCCGCAGTTCCTCGGGGAAGTAGGTGCAGTGGCCCATCAGCATCTCGTACCATTCTTT
GATGTCCTTCCAGCCGAAGGGGCTGCCCTCGCCAGGTCCCTCATAGTAGGTCCGCCGGGTTTCCAGCAGG
TCGATGTAGGTGTCGATGAAGCTCTGGTCCAGCTGGTGGTAGGCCTTCTGCACCTTCAGCAGCTGTTTGG
CTTCTTTCACGTAGTCGCTGGTCTTGAATCTGTTGATGCTGCCCCGCACTTCGCCGTCTTTCTTCAGCCG
TTCCAGCTGCAGTTCGGCCACGTATTTCTCTTCCAGGGCCTTGCTGTTCCGGCTGATCTGCTCTTTGGTG
GACAGCTCGTTGCCGGTGTCCTCTTCCACCTCGTTCACGTTGTGCACGCCTCTTCTCTTGGCCAGGTGCA
GCAGGGCGGCAGAGAACTCTTCCTCGCTCAGCTTCTGGCTCAGGCCCTTCACTCTGGCCTCGTAGGGGTT
GATGCCGCTCAGCTCGCTGTGGTCGGTCAGCAGGTTGTAGTCGAACAGCAGCTTCTTCACTCTCTGGATT
CTATGCCGCCTCCGCCGCTTCAGCCTTCTGGCGCCTCTCTTGCTCCGCCTGCCCTCGTTGTTTTCCACGT
TGGCCTCTTTGAACAGCCGCACGCCGGCATCGATCACGTCCCGTGTCTCGTAGTCGATGATGCCGTAGCC
CACGCTGGTGATGCCGATGTCCAGGCCCAGGATGTAGTTCCGCTTGGCTGCTGGGACTCCGTGGATACCG
ACCTTCCGCTTCTTCTTTGGGGCCATGCGGCCGCTGCAGACCGGTTTAGATCTTTACTAGTTTAAGCTTC
AATTGGAAGTTCCTATTCTTTCTAGAGTATAGGAACTTCCTGCAGTAGGCTAGCGAAGTTCCTATTCCTT
TTGAAGTATAGGAACTTCGTCGAGGGGGGGCCCGAGCTTATCGATGAATTCCTAGAGCTCGCTGATCAGC
CTCGACTGTGCCTTCTAGTTGCCAGCCATCTGTTGTTTGCCCCTCCCCCGTGCCTTCCTTGACCCTGGAA
GGTGCCACTCCCACTGTCCTTTCCTAATAAAATGAGGAAATTGCATCGCATTGTCTGAGTAGGTGTCATT
CTATTCTGGGGGGTGGGGTGGGGCAGGACAGCAAGGGGGAGGATTGGGAAGAGAATAGCAGGCATGCTGG
GGAGGTACCGAGGGCCTATTTCCCATGATTCCTTCATATTTGCATATACGATACAAGGCTGTTAGAGAGA
TAATTGGAATTAATTTGACTGTAAACACAAAGATATTAGTACAAAATACGTGACGTAGAAAGTAATAATT
TCTTGGGTAGTTTGCAGTTTTAAAATTATGTTTTAAAATGGACTATCATATGCTTACCGTAACTTGAAAG
TATTTCGATTTCTTGGCTTTATATATCTTGTGGAAAGGACGAAACACCGCCGCGCCGATGTTGACAATCT
GTTTTAGTACTCTGGAAACAGAATCTACTAAAACAAGGCAAAATGCCGTGTTTATCTCGTCAACTTGTTG
GCGAGATTTTTGCGGCCGCAGGAACCCCTAGTGATGGAGTTGGCCACTCCCTCTCTGCGCGCTCGCTCGC
TCACTGAGGCCGGGCGACCAAAGGTCGCCCGACGCCCGGGCTTTGCCCGGGCGGCCTCAGTGAGCGAGCG
AGCGCGCAGCTGCCTGCAGGGGCGCCTGATGCGGTATTTTCTCCTTACGCATCTGTGCGGTATTTCACAC
CGCATA
[95 nt withheld, positions 5187-5281]
T
[46 nt withheld, positions 5283-5328]
C
[141 nt withheld, positions 5330-5470]
CCTTTGACGTTGGAGTCCACGTTCTTT
[37 nt withheld, positions 5498-5534]
ACTCTATCTCGGGCTATTCTTTTGATTTATAAGGGATTTTGCCGATTTCGGTCTATTGGTTAAAAAATGA
GCTGATTTAACAAAAATTTAACGCGAATTTTAACAAAATATTAACGTTTACAATTTTATGGTGCACTCTC
AGTACAATCTGCTCTGATGCCGCATAGTTAAGCCAGCCCCGACACCCGCCAACACCCGCTGACGCGCCCT
GACGGGCTTGTCTGCTCCCGGCATCCGCTTACAGACAAGCTGTGACCGTCTCCGGGAGCTGCATGTGTCA
GAGGTTTTCACCGTCATCACCGAAACGCGCGAGACGAAAGGGCCTCGTGATACGCCTATTTTTATAGGTT
AATGTCATGATAATAATGGTTTCTTAGACGTCAGGTGGCACTTTTCGGGGAAATGTGCGCGGAACCCCTA
TTTGTTTATTTTTCTAAATACATTCAAATATGTATCCGCTCATGAGACAATAACCCTGATAAATGCTTCA
ATAATATTGAAAAAGGAAGAGTATGAGTATTCAACATTTCCGTGTCGCCCTTATTCCCTTTTTTGCGGCA
TTTTGCCTTCCTGTTTTTGCTCACCCAGAAACGCTGGTGAAAGTAAAAGATGCTGAAGATCAGTTGGGTG
CACGAGTGGGTTACATCGAACTGGATCTCAACAGCGGTAAGATCCTTGAGAGTTTTCGCCCCGAAGAACG
TTTTCCAATGATGAGCACTTTTAAAGTTCTGCTATGTGGCGCGGTATTATCCCGTATTGACGCCGGGCAA
GAGCAACTCGGTCGCCGCATACACTATTCTCAGAATGACTTGGTTGAGTACTCACCAGTCACAGAAAAGC
ATCTTACGGATGGCATGACAGTAAGAGAATTATGCAGTGCTGCCATAACCATGAGTGATAACACTGCGGC
CAACTTACTTCTGACAACGATCGGAGGACCGAAGGAGCTAACCGCTTTTTTGCACAACATGGGGGATCAT
GTAACTCGCCTTGATCGTTGGGAACCGGAGCTGAATGAAGCCATACCAAACGACGAGCGTGACACCACGA
TGCCTGTAGCAATGGCAACAACGTTGCGCAAACTATTAACTGGCGAACTACTTACTCTAGCTTCCCGGCA
ACAATTAATAGACTGGATGGAGGCGGATAAAGTTGCAGGACCACTTCTGCGCTCGGCCCTTCCGGCTGGC
TGGTTTATTGCTGATAAATCTGGAGCCGGTGAGCGTGGAAGCCGCGGTATCATTGCAGCACTGGGGCCAG
ATGGTAAGCCCTCCCGTATCGTAGTTATCTACACGACGGGGAGTCAGGCAACTATGGATGAACGAAATAG
ACAGATCGCTGAGATAGGTGCCTCACTGATTAAGCATTGGTAACTGTCAGACCAAGTTTACTCATATATA
CTTTAGATTGATTTAAAACTTCATTTTTAATTTAAAAGGATCTAGGTGAAGATCCTTTTTGATAATCTCA
TGACCAAAATCCCTTAACGTGAGTTTTCGTTCCACTGAGCGTCAGACCCCGTAGAAAAGATCAAAGGATC
TTCTTGAGATCCTTTTTTTCTGCGCGTAATCTGCTGCTTGCAAACAAAAAAACCACCGCTACCAGCGGTG
GTTTGTTTGCCGGATCAAGAGCTACCAACTCTTTTTCCGAAGGTAACTGGCTTCAGCAGAGCGCAGATAC
CAAATACTGTTCTTCTAGTGTAGCCGTAGTTAGGCCACCACTTCAAGAACTCTGTAGCACCGCCTACATA
CCTCGCTCTGCTAATCCTGTTACCAGTGGCTGCTGCCAGTGGCGATAAGTCGTGTCTTACCGGGTTGGAC
TCAAGACGATAGTTACCGGATAAGGCGCAGCGGTCGGGCTGAACGGGGGGTTCGTGCACACAGCCCAGCT
TGGAGCGAACGACCTACACCGAACTGAGATACCTACAGCGTGAGCTATGAGAAAGCGCCACGCTTCCCGA
AGGGAGAAAGGCGGACAGGTATCCGGTAAGCGGCAGGGTCGGAACAGGAGAGCGCACGAGGGAGCTTCCA
GGGGGAAACGCCTGGTATCTTTATAGTCCTGTCGGGTTTCGCCACCTCTGACTTGAGCGTCGATTTTTGT
GATGCTCGTCAGGGGGGCGGAGCCTATGGAAAAACGCCAGCAACGCGGCCTTTTTACGGTTCCTGGCCTT
TTGCTGGCCTTTTGCTCACATGT
