>Addgene plasmid #124865 | pAAV-FLEXfrt-SaCas9-U6-sgGrin1 | depositor partial sequence | sequence record 238477 | U6 promoter, sgRNA insert, SaCas9 sgRNA scaffold
GAGGGCCTATTTCCCATGATTCCTTCATATTTGCATATACGATACAAGGCTGTTAGAGAGATAATTGGAA
TTAATTTGACTGTAAACACAAAGATATTAGTACAAAATACGTGACGTAGAAAGTAATAATTTCTTGGGTA
GTTTGCAGTTTTAAAATTATGTTTTAAAATGGACTATCATATGCTTACCGTAACTTGAAAGTATTTCGAT
TTCTTGGCTTTATATATCTTGTGGAAAGGACGAAACACCGCCGCGCCGATGTTGACAATCTGTTTTAGTA
CTCTGGAAACAGAATCTACTAAAACAAGGCAAAATGCCGTGTTTATCTCGTCAACTTGTTGGCGAGA
